Addgene plasmid #120031: pMaCTag-P20
Purpose: Template for C-terminal PCR tagging of mammalian genes (Puromycin selection) with 10xSuntag
Depositing lab: Michael Knop. Publication: CRISPR-Cas12a-assisted PCR tagging of mammalian genes. Fueller J, Herbst K, Meurer M, Gubicza K, Kurtulmus B, Knopf JD, Kirrmaier D, Buchmuller BC, Pereira G, Lemberg MK, Knop M. J Cell Biol. 2020 Jun 1;219(6). pii: 151766. doi: 10.1083/jcb.201910210. PubMed 32406907.
Backbone
  Vector backbone: pFA6a
  Backbone size w/o insert (bp): 2412
  Vector type: PCR Template
  Selectable markers: Puromycin
Growth in bacteria
  Bacterial resistance: Ampicillin, 100 μg/mL
  Growth temperature: 37°C
  Growth strain: DH5alpha
  Copy number: High Copy
Gene/Insert
  Gene/Insert name: 10xSuntag
  Species: H. sapiens (human)
  Promoter: None
  Tag / fusion protein: 10xSuntag (C terminal on backbone)
  Cloning method: Restriction Enzyme; 5′ cloning site BamHI (not destroyed); 3′ cloning site SpeI (not destroyed)
  Sequencing primers: 5′ SP6; 3′ AAACCACAACTAGAATGCAGTG
Terms and licenses: Academic/Nonprofit Terms; Industry Terms: Not Available to Industry
Depositor comments: Template plasmid for C-terminal PCR tagging of mammalian genes. For M1 and M2 tagging oligo design please visit www.pcr-tagging.com Please visit https://www.biorxiv.org/content/early/2018/11/20/473876 for BioRxiv preprint
How to cite: pMaCTag-P20 was a gift from Michael Knop (Addgene plasmid # 120031 ; http://n2t.net/addgene:120031 ; RRID:Addgene_120031)
