[The description below was written by a language model from this plasmid's Addgene catalogue record, the feature table of its GenBank file and pLannotate feature annotations shown in this document.]
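Description:
pMaCTag-P20 is a 4.8 kb PCR template plasmid built on the pFA6a backbone. It is used to generate linear cassettes for C-terminal tagging of endogenous mammalian genes in the CRISPR-Cas12a-assisted PCR tagging approach, rather than to express anything itself. It is maintained in E. coli as a high-copy plasmid through a ColE1/pUC-type origin and an ampicillin resistance gene (bla) with its own promoter. SP6 and T7 phage promoters flank the cassette and mainly serve as sequencing primer sites.

The tag module has no promoter, consistent with the catalogue entry. It consists of ten tandem copies of the solubility-optimised GCN4_v4 peptide (10xSunTag), each an epitope for an scFv-GFP fusion, so that a tagged protein can recruit multiple fluorescent binders for signal amplification. An SV40 polyadenylation signal follows the array. Downstream lies a loxP-flanked segment containing the SV40 enhancer/early promoter (with the embedded SV40 origin), the puromycin N-acetyltransferase gene (pac) and a bGH poly(A) signal, which together give puromycin selection in mammalian cells. The pac gene is annotated only in the generated feature table, whose coordinates are offset by 17 bp from the GenBank record. A human U6 promoter sits at the end of this segment, just before the second loxP site.

In use, gene-specific M1 and M2 oligos amplify the cassette and add homology arms to the target locus. Given its position at the cassette's end, the U6 promoter presumably drives a Cas12a crRNA encoded in the reverse oligo, although the record does not say this explicitly. The two loxP sites should allow Cre-mediated removal of the marker and U6 elements after integration.
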