LOCUS       Exported 4798 bp ds-DNA circular SYN 13-MAY-2021
DEFINITION  Template for C-terminal PCR tagging of mammalian genes (Puromycin
            selection) with 10xSuntag.
ACCESSION   .
VERSION     .
KEYWORDS    pMaCTag-P20
SOURCE      synthetic DNA construct
  ORGANISM  synthetic DNA construct
REFERENCE   1 (bases 1 to 4798)
  AUTHORS   Fueller J, Herbst K, Meurer M, Gubicza K, Kurtulmus B, Knopf JD,
            Kirrmaier D, Buchmuller BC, Pereira G, Lemberg MK, Knop M
  TITLE     CRISPR-Cas12a-assisted PCR tagging of mammalian genes.
  JOURNAL   J Cell Biol. 2020 Jun 1;219(6). pii: 151766. doi:
            10.1083/jcb.201910210.
  PUBMED    32406907
REFERENCE   2 (bases 1 to 4798)
  AUTHORS   .
  TITLE     Direct Submission
  JOURNAL   Exported May 13, 2021 from SnapGene Server 1.1.58
            http://www.snapgene.com
FEATURES             Location/Qualifiers
     source          1..4798
                     /organism="synthetic DNA construct"
                     /mol_type="other DNA"
     promoter        1..19
                     /label=SP6 promoter
                     /note="promoter for bacteriophage SP6 RNA polymerase"
     primer_bind     1..18
                     /label=SP6
                     /note="SP6 promoter, forward primer"
     CDS             81..137
                     /codon_start=1
                     /product="GCN4 peptide optimized to improve solubility
                     while preserving binding to an scFv-GFP fusion protein
                     (Tanenbaum et al., 2014)"
                     /label=GCN4_v4
                     /translation="EELLSKNYHLENEVARLKK"
     CDS             153..209
                     /codon_start=1
                     /product="GCN4 peptide optimized to improve solubility
                     while preserving binding to an scFv-GFP fusion protein
                     (Tanenbaum et al., 2014)"
                     /label=GCN4_v4
                     /translation="EELLSKNYHLENEVARLKK"
     CDS             225..281
                     /codon_start=1
                     /product="GCN4 peptide optimized to improve solubility
                     while preserving binding to an scFv-GFP fusion protein
                     (Tanenbaum et al., 2014)"
                     /label=GCN4_v4
                     /translation="EELLSKNYHLENEVARLKK"
     CDS             297..353
                     /codon_start=1
                     /product="GCN4 peptide optimized to improve solubility
                     while preserving binding to an scFv-GFP fusion protein
                     (Tanenbaum et al., 2014)"
                     /label=GCN4_v4
                     /translation="EELLSKNYHLENEVARLKK"
     CDS             369..425
                     /codon_start=1
                     /product="GCN4 peptide optimized to improve solubility
                     while preserving binding to an scFv-GFP fusion protein
                     (Tanenbaum et al., 2014)"
                     /label=GCN4_v4
                     /translation="EELLSKNYHLENEVARLKK"
     CDS             441..497
                     /codon_start=1
                     /product="GCN4 peptide optimized to improve solubility
                     while preserving binding to an scFv-GFP fusion protein
                     (Tanenbaum et al., 2014)"
                     /label=GCN4_v4
                     /translation="EELLSKNYHLENEVARLKK"
     CDS             513..569
                     /codon_start=1
                     /product="GCN4 peptide optimized to improve solubility
                     while preserving binding to an scFv-GFP fusion protein
                     (Tanenbaum et al., 2014)"
                     /label=GCN4_v4
                     /translation="EELLSKNYHLENEVARLKK"
     CDS             585..641
                     /codon_start=1
                     /product="GCN4 peptide optimized to improve solubility
                     while preserving binding to an scFv-GFP fusion protein
                     (Tanenbaum et al., 2014)"
                     /label=GCN4_v4
                     /translation="EELLSKNYHLENEVARLKK"
     CDS             657..713
                     /codon_start=1
                     /product="GCN4 peptide optimized to improve solubility
                     while preserving binding to an scFv-GFP fusion protein
                     (Tanenbaum et al., 2014)"
                     /label=GCN4_v4
                     /translation="EELLSKNYHLENEVARLKK"
     CDS             729..785
                     /codon_start=1
                     /product="GCN4 peptide optimized to improve solubility
                     while preserving binding to an scFv-GFP fusion protein
                     (Tanenbaum et al., 2014)"
                     /label=GCN4_v4
                     /translation="EELLSKNYHLENEVARLKK"
     polyA_signal    795..916
                     /label=SV40 poly(A) signal
                     /note="SV40 polyadenylation signal"
     primer_bind     complement(832..851)
                     /label=SV40pA-R
                     /note="SV40 polyA, reverse primer"
     primer_bind     886..905
                     /label=EBV-rev
                     /note="SV40 polyA terminator, reverse primer"
     protein_bind    923..956
                     /label=loxP
                     /bound_moiety="Cre recombinase"
                     /note="Cre-mediated recombination occurs in the 8-bp core
                     sequence (GCATACAT)."
     promoter        963..1279
                     /label=SV40 promoter
                     /note="SV40 enhancer and early promoter"
     rep_origin      1130..1265
                     /label=SV40 ori
                     /note="SV40 origin of replication"
     primer_bind     1192..1211
                     /label=SV40pro-F
                     /note="SV40 promoter/origin, forward primer"
     polyA_signal    1901..2125
                     /label=bGH poly(A) signal
                     /note="bovine growth hormone polyadenylation signal"
     promoter        2132..2372
                     /label=U6 promoter
                     /note="RNA polymerase III promoter for human U6 snRNA"
     primer_bind     2132..2152
                     /label=hU6-F
                     /note="Human U6 promoter, forward primer"
     primer_bind     2303..2322
                     /label=LKO.1 5'
                     /note="Human U6 promoter, forward primer"
     protein_bind    2382..2415
                     /label=loxP
                     /bound_moiety="Cre recombinase"
                     /note="Cre-mediated recombination occurs in the 8-bp core
                     sequence (GCATACAT)."
     primer_bind     complement(2452..2471)
                     /label=T7
                     /note="T7 promoter, forward primer"
     promoter        complement(2453..2471)
                     /label=T7 promoter
                     /note="promoter for bacteriophage T7 RNA polymerase"
     primer_bind     complement(2558..2575)
                     /label=L4440
                     /note="L4440 vector, forward primer"
     rep_origin      complement(2729..3317)
                     /direction=LEFT
                     /label=ori
                     /note="high-copy-number ColE1/pMB1/pBR322/pUC origin of
                     replication"
     primer_bind     complement(2809..2828)
                     /label=pBR322ori-F
                     /note="pBR322 origin, forward primer"
     CDS             complement(3488..4348)
                     /codon_start=1
                     /gene="bla"
                     /product="beta-lactamase"
                     /label=AmpR
                     /note="confers resistance to ampicillin, carbenicillin, and
                     related antibiotics"
                     /translation="MSIQHFRVALIPFFAAFCLPVFAHPETLVKVKDAEDQLGARVGYI
                     ELDLNSGKILESFRPEERFPMMSTFKVLLCGAVLSRIDAGQEQLGRRIHYSQNDLVEYS
                     PVTEKHLTDGMTVRELCSAAITMSDNTAANLLLTTIGGPKELTAFLHNMGDHVTRLDRW
                     EPELNEAIPNDERDTTMPVAMATTLRKLLTGELLTLASRQQLIDWMEADKVAGPLLRSA
                     LPAGWFIADKSGAGERGSRGIIAALGPDGKPSRIVVIYTTGSQATMDERNRQIAEIGAS
                     LIKHW"
     primer_bind     4111..4130
                     /label=Amp-R
                     /note="Ampicillin resistance gene, reverse primer"
     promoter        complement(4349..4453)
                     /gene="bla"
                     /label=AmpR promoter
     primer_bind     4521..4539
                     /label=pBRforEco
                     /note="pBR322 vectors, upsteam of EcoRI site, forward
                     primer"
     primer_bind     complement(4577..4599)
                     /label=pGEX 3'
                     /note="pGEX vectors, reverse primer"
     primer_bind     4699..4718
                     /label=pRS-marker
                     /note="pRS vectors, use to sequence yeast selectable
                     marker"
ORIGIN
        1 atttaggtga cactatagaa cgcggccgcc agctgaagct tcgtacgtca ggtggaggag
       61 gtagtggcgg aggcggatcc gaagaacttt tgagcaagaa ttatcatctt gagaacgaag
      121 tggctcgtct taagaaaggt tctggcagtg gagaagaact gctttcaaag aattaccacc
      181 tggaaaatga ggtagctaga ctgaaaaagg ggagcggaag tggggaggag ttgctgagca
      241 aaaattatca tttggagaac gaagtagcac gactaaagaa agggtccgga tcgggtgagg
      301 agttactctc gaaaaattat catctcgaaa acgaagtggc tcggctaaaa aagggcagtg
      361 gttctggaga agagctatta tctaaaaact accacctcga aaatgaggtg gcacgcttaa
      421 aaaagggaag tggcagtggt gaagagctac tatccaagaa ttatcatctt gagaacgagg
      481 tagcgcgttt gaagaagggt tccggctcag gagaggaact gctctcgaag aactatcatc
      541 ttgaaaatga ggtcgctcga ttaaaaaagg gatcgggcag tggtgaggaa ctactttcaa
      601 agaattacca cctcgaaaac gaagtagctc gattaaagaa aggttcaggg tcgggtgaag
      661 aattactgag taaaaattat catctggaaa atgaggtagc gagactaaaa aaggggagtg
      721 gttctggcga agagttgcta tcgaaaaatt atcatcttga gaacgaagtt gctaggctca
      781 aaaagtgaac tagtaacttg tttattgcag cttataatgg ttacaaataa agcaatagca
      841 tcacaaattt cacaaataaa gcattttttt cactgcattc tagttgtggt ttgtccaaac
      901 tcatcaatgt atcttagtcg atataacttc gtatagcata cattatacga agttatgtcg
      961 acggtgtgga aagtccccag gctccccagc aggcagaagt atgcaaagca tgcatctcaa
     1021 ttagtcagca accaggtgtg gaaagtcccc aggctcccca gcaggcagaa gtatgcaaag
     1081 catgcatctc aattagtcag caaccatagt cccgccccta actccgccca tcccgcccct
     1141 aactccgccc agttccgccc attctccgcc ccatggctga ctaatttttt ttatttatgc
     1201 agaggccgag gccgcctcgg cctctgagct attccagaag tagtgaggag gcttttttgg
     1261 aggcctaggc ttttgcaaag aattcgccac catgactgag tacaagccta ctgtgcgttt
     1321 agccaccagg gatgatgtgc cacgagccgt gaggacacta gcagccgcct ttgctgacta
     1381 cccagctaca aggcacaccg tggaccctga cagacacatt gaaagagtca cagaacttca
     1441 ggagctgttt ttaactaggg tgggcctgga tattggcaaa gtctgggtgg ccgatgatgg
     1501 agcagcagtt gcagtgtgga ccaccccaga gtctgttgaa gctggagctg tctttgcaga
     1561 aattggacca agaatggccg agttatctgg cagcaggctg gctgctcaac agcagatgga
     1621 aggattatta gctccccaca gacccaagga gcctgcctgg ttcctggcaa cagttggagt
     1681 ttctccagac catcagggca agggcttagg atctgctgtg gtgctgcctg gtgtggaagc
     1741 agctgagaga gctggggtgc cagcatttct ggagacatca gctcctagaa acctgccctt
     1801 ctatgaacgg ctgggcttca cagtgactgc tgatgtggag gtgcctgagg gccccagaac
     1861 ctggtgcatg acaagaaaac caggagcctg actgcagcga ctgtgccttc tagttgccag
     1921 ccatctgttg tttgcccctc ccccgtgcct tccttgaccc tggaaggtgc cactcccact
     1981 gtcctttcct aataaaatga ggaaattgca tcgcattgtc tgagtaggtg tcattctatt
     2041 ctggggggtg gggtggggca ggacagcaag ggggaggatt gggaagacaa tagcaggcat
     2101 gctggggatg cggtgggctc tatggctcga ggagggccta tttcccatga ttccttcata
     2161 tttgcatata cgatacaagg ctgttagaga gataattgga attaatttga ctgtaaacac
     2221 aaagatatta gtacaaaata cgtgacgtag aaagtaataa tttcttgggt agtttgcagt
     2281 tttaaaatta tgttttaaaa tggactatca tatgcttacc gtaacttgaa agtatttcga
     2341 tttcttggct ttatatatct tgtggaaagg acgaaacacc gataacttcg tatagcatac
     2401 attatacgaa gttatggtac cgatgcagct agcccgcgga tctgccggtc tccctatagt
     2461 gagtcgtatt aatttcgata agccaggtta acctgcatta atgaatcggc caacgcgcgg
     2521 ggagaggcgg tttgcgtatt gggcgctctt ccgcttcctc gctcactgac tcgctgcgct
     2581 cggtcgttcg gctgcggcga gcggtatcag ctcactcaaa ggcggtaata cggttatcca
     2641 cagaatcagg ggataacgca ggaaagaaca tgtgagcaaa aggccagcaa aaggccagga
     2701 accgtaaaaa ggccgcgttg ctggcgtttt tccataggct ccgcccccct gacgagcatc
     2761 acaaaaatcg acgctcaagt cagaggtggc gaaacccgac aggactataa agataccagg
     2821 cgtttccccc tggaagctcc ctcgtgcgct ctcctgttcc gaccctgccg cttaccggat
     2881 acctgtccgc ctttctccct tcgggaagcg tggcgctttc tcatagctca cgctgtaggt
     2941 atctcagttc ggtgtaggtc gttcgctcca agctgggctg tgtgcacgaa ccccccgttc
     3001 agcccgaccg ctgcgcctta tccggtaact atcgtcttga gtccaacccg gtaagacacg
     3061 acttatcgcc actggcagca gccactggta acaggattag cagagcgagg tatgtaggcg
     3121 gtgctacaga gttcttgaag tggtggccta actacggcta cactagaaga acagtatttg
     3181 gtatctgcgc tctgctgaag ccagttacct tcggaaaaag agttggtagc tcttgatccg
     3241 gcaaacaaac caccgctggt agcggtggtt tttttgtttg caagcagcag attacgcgca
     3301 gaaaaaaagg atctcaagaa gatcctttga tcttttctac ggggtctgac gctcagtgga
     3361 acgaaaactc acgttaaggg attttggtca tgagattatc aaaaaggatc ttcacctaga
     3421 tccttttaaa ttaaaaatga agttttaaat caatctaaag tatatatgag taaacttggt
     3481 ctgacagtta ccaatgctta atcagtgagg cacctatctc agcgatctgt ctatttcgtt
     3541 catccatagt tgcctgactc cccgtcgtgt agataactac gatacgggag ggcttaccat
     3601 ctggccccag tgctgcaatg ataccgcgag acccacgctc accggctcca gatttatcag
     3661 caataaacca gccagccgga agggccgagc gcagaagtgg tcctgcaact ttatccgcct
     3721 ccatccagtc tattaattgt tgccgggaag ctagagtaag tagttcgcca gttaatagtt
     3781 tgcgcaacgt tgttgccatt gctacaggca tcgtggtgtc acgctcgtcg tttggtatgg
     3841 cttcattcag ctccggttcc caacgatcaa ggcgagttac atgatccccc atgttgtgca
     3901 aaaaagcggt tagctccttc ggtcctccga tcgttgtcag aagtaagttg gccgcagtgt
     3961 tatcactcat ggttatggca gcactgcata attctcttac tgtcatgcca tccgtaagat
     4021 gcttttctgt gactggtgag tactcaacca agtcattctg agaatagtgt atgcggcgac
     4081 cgagttgctc ttgcccggcg tcaatacggg ataataccgc gccacatagc agaactttaa
     4141 aagtgctcat cattggaaaa cgttcttcgg ggcgaaaact ctcaaggatc ttaccgctgt
     4201 tgagatccag ttcgatgtaa cccactcgtg cacccaactg atcttcagca tcttttactt
     4261 tcaccagcgt ttctgggtga gcaaaaacag gaaggcaaaa tgccgcaaaa aagggaataa
     4321 gggcgacacg gaaatgttga atactcatac tcttcctttt tcaatattat tgaagcattt
     4381 atcagggtta ttgtctcatg agcggataca tatttgaatg tatttagaaa aataaacaaa
     4441 taggggttcc gcgcacattt ccccgaaaag tgccacctga cgtctaagaa accattatta
     4501 tcatgacatt aacctataaa aataggcgta tcacgaggcc ctttcgtctc gcgcgtttcg
     4561 gtgatgacgg tgaaaacctc tgacacatgc agctcccgga gacggtcaca gcttgtctgt
     4621 aagcggatgc cgggagcaga caagcccgtc agggcgcgtc agcgggtgtt ggcgggtgtc
     4681 ggggctggct taactatgcg gcatcagagc agattgtact gagagtgcac catatggaca
     4741 tattgtcgtt agaacgcggc tacaattaat acataacctt atgtatcata cacatacg
//
