Features (pLannotate 1.2.2; 18 found; start..end, strand, type, name):
     64..120     +  CDS            GCN4_v4: GCN4 peptide optimized to improve solubility while preserving binding to an scFv-GFP fusion protein (Tanenbaum et al., 2014)
    438..461     +  CDS            GCN4_v4 (fragment): GCN4 peptide optimized to improve solubility while preserving binding to an scFv-GFP fusion protein (Tanenbaum et al., 2014)
    730..752     +  CDS            GCN4_v4 (fragment): GCN4 peptide optimized to improve solubility while preserving binding to an scFv-GFP fusion protein (Tanenbaum et al., 2014)
    778..899     +  polyA_signal   SV40 poly(A) signal: SV40 polyadenylation signal
    906..939     +  protein_bind   loxP: Cre-mediated recombination occurs in the 8-bp core sequence (GCATACAT). Cre recombinase
    946..1262    +  promoter       SV40 promoter: SV40 enhancer and early promoter
   1275..1871    +  CDS            pac: PUAC_STRAD - Protein predicted: Swiss-Prot protein existence level 4. Detoxification of puromycin. From Streptomyces alboniger.
   1884..2108    +  polyA_signal   bGH poly(A) signal: bovine growth hormone polyadenylation signal
   2115..2355    +  promoter       U6 promoter: RNA polymerase III promoter for human U6 snRNA
   2365..2398    +  protein_bind   loxP: Cre-mediated recombination occurs in the 8-bp core sequence (GCATACAT). Cre recombinase
   2436..2454    -  promoter       T7 promoter: promoter for bacteriophage T7 RNA polymerase
   2476..2529    -  CDS            lacI (fragment): lac repressor; lacI; The lac repressor binds to the lac operator to inhibit transcription in E. coli. This inhibition can be relieved by adding lactose or isopropyl-β-D-thiogalactopyranoside (IPTG).
   2712..3300    -  rep_origin     ori: high-copy-number ColE1/pMB1/pBR322/pUC origin of replication
   3471..4331    -  CDS            AmpR: β-lactamase; bla; confers resistance to ampicillin, carbenicillin, and related antibiotics
   4332..4436    -  promoter       AmpR promoter: bla
   4531..4566    +  CDS            rop (fragment): Rop protein, which maintains plasmids at low copy number; rop
   4668..4719    +  misc_feature   bom (fragment): basis of mobility region from pBR322
   4782..2       +  promoter       SP6 promoter (across the origin): promoter for bacteriophage SP6 RNA polymerase
>Addgene plasmid #120031 | pMaCTag-P20 | depositor full sequence | sequence record 228066 | pMaCTag-P20 sequence 4798 bps
GAACGCGGCCGCCAGCTGAAGCTTCGTACGTCAGGTGGAGGAGGTAGTGGCGGAGGCGGATCCGAAGAAC
TTTTGAGCAAGAATTATCATCTTGAGAACGAAGTGGCTCGTCTTAAGAAAGGTTCTGGCAGTGGAGAAGA
ACTGCTTTCAAAGAATTACCACCTGGAAAATGAGGTAGCTAGACTGAAAAAGGGGAGCGGAAGTGGGGAG
GAGTTGCTGAGCAAAAATTATCATTTGGAGAACGAAGTAGCACGACTAAAGAAAGGGTCCGGATCGGGTG
AGGAGTTACTCTCGAAAAATTATCATCTCGAAAACGAAGTGGCTCGGCTAAAAAAGGGCAGTGGTTCTGG
AGAAGAGCTATTATCTAAAAACTACCACCTCGAAAATGAGGTGGCACGCTTAAAAAAGGGAAGTGGCAGT
GGTGAAGAGCTACTATCCAAGAATTATCATCTTGAGAACGAGGTAGCGCGTTTGAAGAAGGGTTCCGGCT
CAGGAGAGGAACTGCTCTCGAAGAACTATCATCTTGAAAATGAGGTCGCTCGATTAAAAAAGGGATCGGG
CAGTGGTGAGGAACTACTTTCAAAGAATTACCACCTCGAAAACGAAGTAGCTCGATTAAAGAAAGGTTCA
GGGTCGGGTGAAGAATTACTGAGTAAAAATTATCATCTGGAAAATGAGGTAGCGAGACTAAAAAAGGGGA
GTGGTTCTGGCGAAGAGTTGCTATCGAAAAATTATCATCTTGAGAACGAAGTTGCTAGGCTCAAAAAGTG
AACTAGTAACTTGTTTATTGCAGCTTATAATGGTTACAAATAAAGCAATAGCATCACAAATTTCACAAAT
AAAGCATTTTTTTCACTGCATTCTAGTTGTGGTTTGTCCAAACTCATCAATGTATCTTAGTCGATATAAC
TTCGTATAGCATACATTATACGAAGTTATGTCGACGGTGTGGAAAGTCCCCAGGCTCCCCAGCAGGCAGA
AGTATGCAAAGCATGCATCTCAATTAGTCAGCAACCAGGTGTGGAAAGTCCCCAGGCTCCCCAGCAGGCA
GAAGTATGCAAAGCATGCATCTCAATTAGTCAGCAACCATAGTCCCGCCCCTAACTCCGCCCATCCCGCC
CCTAACTCCGCCCAGTTCCGCCCATTCTCCGCCCCATGGCTGACTAATTTTTTTTATTTATGCAGAGGCC
GAGGCCGCCTCGGCCTCTGAGCTATTCCAGAAGTAGTGAGGAGGCTTTTTTGGAGGCCTAGGCTTTTGCA
AAGAATTCGCCACCATGACTGAGTACAAGCCTACTGTGCGTTTAGCCACCAGGGATGATGTGCCACGAGC
CGTGAGGACACTAGCAGCCGCCTTTGCTGACTACCCAGCTACAAGGCACACCGTGGACCCTGACAGACAC
ATTGAAAGAGTCACAGAACTTCAGGAGCTGTTTTTAACTAGGGTGGGCCTGGATATTGGCAAAGTCTGGG
TGGCCGATGATGGAGCAGCAGTTGCAGTGTGGACCACCCCAGAGTCTGTTGAAGCTGGAGCTGTCTTTGC
AGAAATTGGACCAAGAATGGCCGAGTTATCTGGCAGCAGGCTGGCTGCTCAACAGCAGATGGAAGGATTA
TTAGCTCCCCACAGACCCAAGGAGCCTGCCTGGTTCCTGGCAACAGTTGGAGTTTCTCCAGACCATCAGG
GCAAGGGCTTAGGATCTGCTGTGGTGCTGCCTGGTGTGGAAGCAGCTGAGAGAGCTGGGGTGCCAGCATT
TCTGGAGACATCAGCTCCTAGAAACCTGCCCTTCTATGAACGGCTGGGCTTCACAGTGACTGCTGATGTG
GAGGTGCCTGAGGGCCCCAGAACCTGGTGCATGACAAGAAAACCAGGAGCCTGACTGCAGCGACTGTGCC
TTCTAGTTGCCAGCCATCTGTTGTTTGCCCCTCCCCCGTGCCTTCCTTGACCCTGGAAGGTGCCACTCCC
ACTGTCCTTTCCTAATAAAATGAGGAAATTGCATCGCATTGTCTGAGTAGGTGTCATTCTATTCTGGGGG
GTGGGGTGGGGCAGGACAGCAAGGGGGAGGATTGGGAAGACAATAGCAGGCATGCTGGGGATGCGGTGGG
CTCTATGGCTCGAGGAGGGCCTATTTCCCATGATTCCTTCATATTTGCATATACGATACAAGGCTGTTAG
AGAGATAATTGGAATTAATTTGACTGTAAACACAAAGATATTAGTACAAAATACGTGACGTAGAAAGTAA
TAATTTCTTGGGTAGTTTGCAGTTTTAAAATTATGTTTTAAAATGGACTATCATATGCTTACCGTAACTT
GAAAGTATTTCGATTTCTTGGCTTTATATATCTTGTGGAAAGGACGAAACACCGATAACTTCGTATAGCA
TACATTATACGAAGTTATGGTACCGATGCAGCTAGCCCGCGGATCTGCCGGTCTCCCTATAGTGAGTCGT
ATTAATTTCGATAAGCCAGGTTAACCTGCATTAATGAATCGGCCAACGCGCGGGGAGAGGCGGTTTGCGT
ATTGGGCGCTCTTCCGCTTCCTCGCTCACTGACTCGCTGCGCTCGGTCGTTCGGCTGCGGCGAGCGGTAT
CAGCTCACTCAAAGGCGGTAATACGGTTATCCACAGAATCAGGGGATAACGCAGGAAAGAACATGTGAGC
AAAAGGCCAGCAAAAGGCCAGGAACCGTAAAAAGGCCGCGTTGCTGGCGTTTTTCCATAGGCTCCGCCCC
CCTGACGAGCATCACAAAAATCGACGCTCAAGTCAGAGGTGGCGAAACCCGACAGGACTATAAAGATACC
AGGCGTTTCCCCCTGGAAGCTCCCTCGTGCGCTCTCCTGTTCCGACCCTGCCGCTTACCGGATACCTGTC
CGCCTTTCTCCCTTCGGGAAGCGTGGCGCTTTCTCAATGCTCACGCTGTAGGTATCTCAGTTCGGTGTAG
GTCGTTCGCTCCAAGCTGGGCTGTGTGCACGAACCCCCCGTTCAGCCCGACCGCTGCGCCTTATCCGGTA
ACTATCGTCTTGAGTCCAACCCGGTAAGACACGACTTATCGCCACTGGCAGCAGCCACTGGTAACAGGAT
TAGCAGAGCGAGGTATGTAGGCGGTGCTACAGAGTTCTTGAAGTGGTGGCCTAACTACGGCTACACTAGA
AGGACAGTATTTGGTATCTGCGCTCTGCTGAAGCCAGTTACCTTCGGAAAAAGAGTTGGTAGCTCTTGAT
CCGGCAAACAAACCACCGCTGGTAGCGGTGGTTTTTTTGTTTGCAAGCAGCAGATTACGCGCAGAAAAAA
AGGATCTCAAGAAGATCCTTTGATCTTTTCTACGGGGTCTGACGCTCAGTGGAACGAAAACTCACGTTAA
GGGATTTTGGTCATGAGATTATCAAAAAGGATCTTCACCTAGATCCTTTTAAATTAAAAATGAAGTTTTA
AATCAATCTAAAGTATATATGAGTAAACTTGGTCTGACAGTTACCAATGCTTAATCAGTGAGGCACCTAT
CTCAGCGATCTGTCTATTTCGTTCATCCATAGTTGCCTGACTCCCCGTCGTGTAGATAACTACGATACGG
GAGGGCTTACCATCTGGCCCCAGTGCTGCAATGATACCGCGAGACCCACGCTCACCGGCTCCAGATTTAT
CAGCAATAAACCAGCCAGCCGGAAGGGCCGAGCGCAGAAGTGGTCCTGCAACTTTATCCGCCTCCATCCA
GTCTATTAATTGTTGCCGGGAAGCTAGAGTAAGTAGTTCGCCAGTTAATAGTTTGCGCAACGTTGTTGCC
ATTGCTACAGGCATCGTGGTGTCACGCTCGTCGTTTGGTATGGCTTCATTCAGCTCCGGTTCCCAACGAT
CAAGGCGAGTTACATGATCCCCCATGTTGTGCAAAAAAGCGGTTAGCTCCTTCGGTCCTCCGATCGTTGT
CAGAAGTAAGTTGGCCGCAGTGTTATCACTCATGGTTATGGCAGCACTGCATAATTCTCTTACTGTCATG
CCATCCGTAAGATGCTTTTCTGTGACTGGTGAGTACTCAACCAAGTCATTCTGAGAATAGTGTATGCGGC
GACCGAGTTGCTCTTGCCCGGCGTCAATACGGGATAATACCGCGCCACATAGCAGAACTTTAAAAGTGCT
CATCATTGGAAAACGTTCTTCGGGGCGAAAACTCTCAAGGATCTTACCGCTGTTGAGATCCAGTTCGATG
TAACCCACTCGTGCACCCAACTGATCTTCAGCATCTTTTACTTTCACCAGCGTTTCTGGGTGAGCAAAAA
CAGGAAGGCAAAATGCCGCAAAAAAGGGAATAAGGGCGACACGGAAATGTTGAATACTCATACTCTTCCT
TTTTCAATATTATTGAAGCATTTATCAGGGTTATTGTCTCATGAGCGGATACATATTTGAATGTATTTAG
AAAAATAAACAAATAGGGGTTCCGCGCACATTTCCCCGAAAAGTGCCACCTGACGTCTAAGAAACCATTA
TTATCATGACATTAACCTATAAAAATAGGCGTATCACGAGGCCCTTTCGTCTCGCGCGTTTCGGTGATGA
CGGTGAAAACCTCTGACACATGCAGCTCCCGGAGACGGTCACAGCTTGTCTGTAAGCGGATGCCGGGAGC
AGACAAGCCCGTCAGGGCGCGTCAGCGGGTGTTGGCGGGTGTCGGGGCTGGCTTAACTATGCGGCATCAG
AGCAGATTGTACTGAGAGTGCACCATATGGACATATTGTCGTTAGAACGCGGCTACAATTAATACATAAC
CTTATGTATCATACACATACGATTTAGGTGACACTATA
